>Addgene plasmid #229263 | pXTK026 [Origin_repABC-pMlb_PartType3] | addgene full sequence | sequence record 464658 | Addgene NGS Result
TTGAGATCCTTTTTTTCTGCGCGTAATCTGCTGCTTGCAAACAAAAAAACCACCGCTACCAGCGGTGGTT
TGTTTGCCGGATCAAGAGCTACCAACTCTTTTTCCGAAGGTAACTGGCTTCAGCAGAGCGCAGATACCAA
ATACTGTTCTTCTAGTGTAGCCGTAGTTAGGCCACCACTTCAAGAACTCTGTAGCACCGCCTACATACCT
CGCTCTGCTAATCCTGTTACCAGTGGCTGCTGCCAGTGGCGATAAGTCGTGTCTTACCGGGTTGGACTCA
AGACGATAGTTACCGGATAAGGCGCAGCGGTCGGGCTGAACGGGGGGTTCGTGCACACAGCCCAGCTTGG
AGCGAACGACCTACACCGAACTGAGATACCTACAGCGTGAGCTATGAGAAAGCGCCACGCTTCCCGAAGG
GAGAAAGGCGGACAGGTATCCGGTAAGCGGCAGGGTCGGAACAGGAGAGCGCACGAGGGAGCTTCCAGGG
GGAAACGCCTGGTATCTTTATAGTCCTGTCGGGTTTCGCCACCTCTGACTTGAGCGTCGATTTTTGTGAT
GCTCGTCAGGGGGGCGGAGCCTATGGAAAAACGCCAGCAACGCGAGTCGGTCTCTCCCTGGCGTTCGTCA
CTCGTTTGGCCATGCGGAATCTCCAGCCGGAACACCCCCTCGTCGCCCGGCTGGCGGTCCGCGCGGGATT
GGCTTGCGATTTCACTTTGTCAGCAAGCGGTGCTGTTTGCGCATCGTGACGGGTTGGTACCGCTGGTCTA
TTGCCGGCCCCTACCCCGATAGATTTCATCCGCATTGACACGACGATGTGTTGAAGCCGGGAAATGTGAC
GAGCCGTCTTCAGGAGTCTTTGGCCTCGGTCTGGCGATGCTGGCCGTCAGCATGCGTCTCAACATAGCGG
TCTTGGCAACACCACCGCGTACCTACGATCTGAAACTTTGCTCCGCCGAATGGTCGCGTCTGGTGCGCGC
AAATCCATGTTTTCAATATCGTTCTGCGATTTTTTTACTGCGGTAAATTTCTGGATGCGGTCAGTGCGAT
TGGCCGCGCTCTGGCCAGCGTTAACCTTTTGTTAACCCAAAACTTCTTGCCGGTAAGTCCGAATCGGAGC
TTAATGGCGCTTGTTGTGGGCATTGCTTACAAAAAGCGCCAATTCAGGTTTCGACGAGAATGAATGTCTC
CATCCGGCTGCCACGTTTCGAGTTCGATGACAAAATCCTCGAACAGGGCGCCGAGATTTCCCGGCGGTTG
AACCAGCTTCGGATGGAGAAATTTCCGCCCAATGCGACGAAGACGCTACGCACATTCTCGATGGCGGAGG
TCGCTCACTACCTCGGGGTTTCGCAGAACAATTTGAAGCGTCTCCATCTCGAAGGCAAGGGGCCGTTGCC
TGACCAAAGTCCTTCCGGCCGTCGCTCCTACACGGCTACACAGATGCTCGAGCTCAGGCAGTTCCTGGAC
CAGCATGGCAGGACTGAAGTCAAGAAGTACGTTCCGCACCGCAAGCTTGGCGATAAGCTCCAGGTGGTTG
CGGTGGTCAATTTCAAAGGCGGCAGCGGCAAGACGACCACGGCAGCCCACCTCGCCCAGCACCTGGCGCT
GACTGGTCATCGGGTTCTTGCGATCGATCTTGATCCGCAAGCTTCGCTGTCTGCTCTGCACGGCTTCCAG
CCCGAGCTCGATCGCAACCTCTCGCTCTATGAAGCGATCAGGTATGACGACGAACGCAGATCGATTGCGG
ATGTGATCATACCGACAAATTTCCCCGGCCTCGACATCATTCCCGCCAATCTCGAGCTGCAGGAATACGA
GTATGACACGCCGCTCGCCATGCAAGACAAAACCTCCAGTGCCGGCCGCCAGTTCTTCACGCGCATGGCC
AAAGCGTTGTCGGAGGTTGACGATCGGTACGATGTCGTCGTTGTCGATTGCCCGCCCCAGCTTGGCTATC
TGACTTTGACGGCAATGTCGGCGGCGACATCGGTTCTCATTACGGTCCATCCGCAGATGCTCGACCTGAT
GTCGATGAGCCAGTTTCTTCTGATGCTTGGCGGCATATTGAAGACCATCAAGGCCGCCGGCGCCGCGATC
GAACTTGACTGGTTTCGCTACCTGATCACGCGCTACGAACCGACCGATATTCCGCAGGCGCAGATGGTGG
GCTTCATGCAGTCCATGCTTGCCGGCCAGATCCTGGAAAACCCGATGTTGAAGTCGACGGCGATTTCCGA
TGCAGGCCTCACCAAGCAAACACTTTACGAGGTGGAGAAATCGGCCTTCACCCGCTCGACATATGACCGC
GCTTTGGAATCGCTCGACGCGGTGAACGCCGAGATCGTCACACTCATCCATCGTGCGTGGGGTCGGTCAT
GACGGCGAACTTTACGGCAGTAAAAACCGGCTATTTTGCTCGTGGAATCAGATCGCTAGCCGCTCACGGA
GGCGGTTGAATGGCCCGTAAGGATATTTTCGGCAGTGTGATGGGACCCGTCGCTGCGGTGGCCGATAACA
AGGATGTATCGGGGTATGCCGTTCGTGGTGCCTCCCGCTCGATCATGCAATCCTTCGAGGAGCTCTCCAA
GAGTTCCGTCGTCGATCTCGATCCTGCCCTGGTTGACACCTCGTTCGTCTCGGACCGCCTGGACGAAGAC
GATCAGGCGTATCAGGAGTTGCTGTCGGCAATTCGCGAGAGAGGTCAAGATTCTCCGATTCTGGTCAGAC
CGCATCCGGAGGTTTCAGGACGCTTCCAGACAGTATTCGGCCATCGCCGCGTCAAGGTTGCCCGCCAGCT
GGGAAGGCCGGTCCGCGCCGTCGTCAAGAAGATGGGCGACGAGGACCATGTCATCGCCCAGGGCCAGGAG
AATGCCGCCAGGGCCAATCTGTCCTTCATCGAGAGGACCCTGTTTGCCGATCGCATTCTCAAGCGCGGCC
ACACCTCGGACACGGTGAAGTCCGCTTTGGCGCTCGATGACACGACCTTTTCGAAGATGCGCTCCGTGAC
CGGCAATATCCCCGAGCCAGTCATTGTGGCTGTTGGCTCGGCCAAGGCCGTCGGACGGGACAGGTGGTGG
CAACTGGCCAAGCTCATGGAGCATCCTGGGAACGCGGGCAGGGCGGCCGACTATGTGAAGAGCGCTGATT
TCGCGGAGCCAAGCAGTGACGCACGATTTGCGCTTCTTTTCGACTACCTGAACGCTCCGGCGAAACGTTC
GCCGGCAGCGCCGAAGACACGAGAAAAGGCCTGGGCGCCGCAAGACAGGTCGGTGCGGGCCAAGATCACC
GACACCGGAAAAGTGTTCACGCTTGCCCTGAAAGCAAGGGAAGCCTCGCCGTTCGGTGCGTTCATCACCG
AACGGCTGGACGAGCTTTTCGAAGCGTTCCGGCAATCGGAAATGTCTAAGAGAACAGGAGACTGAAACCG
CAAAAGAAAAAGGCCCCCGAACGTCGCCGTCGCGGAAGCCCTTCTCGTCTGTAGCAAGCTGAGAATCGCA
CTTCCCCGAATCACTGTCAAGAGTCGTGGCGCCATTTCGGCGAGCAGGTTTCTTTTGCCTTCGTGAAAGG
TGAGGGAAATGGAGAGTGGGTTTGCGACGACGCCTTTTGGGCGGCGGCCGATGACGCTTGCCTTGGTGAA
GGCCAATGCCGCGTCGCGGCAGATTCCGAAAGGGGCCGCCGTTGAGAAATGGCAGGTCTACCGGTGGCTA
TGCGAGGGCAAGTCGATCGTCGGCGTTGGCGATCGTGCCCTGGCGGTGCTGAGCGGGCTGTTGACGTTTT
ATCCTGACGACCAGATCAGCGAGGAAAACGGCTTGATGGTCTTCCCGTCGAACGCACAGCTGTCTTTGCG
GGCGCACGGCATGGCCGATTCGACGCTGAGAAGGAACCTGGCCGAGCTGGTGAGTTGCGGCCTGATCATT
CGCCGCGATAGTCCGAACGGCAAAAGATTCGCTCGTAAGGGGCAGGGTGGTGCTGTCATGGAGGTCTTCG
GGTTCTCGTTGGCGCCTCTGCTGGCACGGGCGGCGGAGTTTCAGCGCGCCGCCGAGCAGGTCCGCGCCGA
GTGCCAGGCGCTGAAATTGATGCGGGAGCGCATCACGCTGCATCGCAGGGACATTCAGAAGCTGGTCGAG
GCGGCGATCGAGGAAGGGGTTCCGGGCGACTGGGGCGGCGTCTGGAGGCGGTTTCGGTCCATCGTGGATG
CAATTCCGCGCCGGGCGGGGCTGTCACAGCTTGAAGGGATCGTTGCCGAGCTGGTCGTGCTCCACGATGA
AGTGGATAGGATGCTGGAAAGCTTCACAAGTTCCACGAATCCTAGCGGCAATGAGTCCCAAAATGAGCGG
CAGCAATCTGATTCAAACACAGACTCCATTTTTGTATTTGAACCGGCTTTCGAAAAAAGCAGGGCGGCCG
TTGAGCCAAGACCGGCACCGGACGAGCGGTTGAAAAGCTATCCGATTGGACTGGTGCTGAAGGCCTGCCC
CGAGTTTGCGGGCTATGCTGTCAACGGGATCGCCAGCTGGCGCGATTTGATGCTCACCGCGGCCCAGGTG
CGCGGCTACCTTGGGGTTTCACCGTCGGCCTATGAGGAGGCTTGCCATGTGATGGGTCAGGAAGTCGCCG
CGATTGTGATTGCGTGTATTCTGCAACGGGCACAGCACATCAATTCGGCCGGTGGCTATCTGCGCGTGCT
GACGGAAAAGGCGAGGGCAGGGGAGTTCTCGGTCGGACCGATGCTGATGGCCGCGCTCAAGGCCAATGGC
CCGGCAACGAGGATGACGGGATGATTGAGGTACAGGTTCGTGGGGCAGGTTGCTCGGCGCTCTAGGTGAC
GGCATGCGGCCACCTACCGGCGGTGGGCTCCCGGGCTTGAAAGCTGTTCAGGAATGCCATATCTTTTGCA
CAAGAAACATGACTCCTGATATGGTGAACACTGTGGGCCATGCACTCAAGGCAGCCGAGCAGAATGGGCC
GCTCGTCTTGTCCTATATGGATCGGAACGGGAAGATTGCGATCGAGCAGGTCGCGGACGGTTTTGGCATG
TCCAAGGGTCAGTTGGCCCAGACCGCCGGTCTTGCGCGTGAGACACTCTATCGCTCAGAGCGCAGCGCTG
CGGCAAAGACCCAGGGGCGTCTGCGCGAAATGCTCGAGATCATCAGCCGCGTGAGCGATTGGGCGGGCGG
CAAGGAACAGGCGATGGCCTGGTATCGGGCTCAGCCGCTTCCGGCATTTGGCGGACGCACTGCCGAAGCG
CTGGTGAAGGATGGCAAGGCCGCCGCGGTCCGTGATTATCTAGATCACATGGCAGTCGGTGTGGCTGAGA
CCAGAGTAGCCCGCCTAATGAGCGGGCTTTTTTTTAATTCCCCTATTTGTTTATTTTTCTAAATACATTC
AAATATGTATCCGCTCATGAGACAATAACCCTGATAAATGCTTCAATAATATTGAAAAAGGAAGAGTATG
AGCATTCAGCATTTTCGTGTGGCGCTGATTCCGTTTTTTGCGGCGTTTTGCCTGCCGGTGTTTGCGCATC
CGGAAACCCTGGTGAAAGTGAAAGATGCGGAAGATCAACTGGGTGCGCGCGTGGGCTATATTGAACTGGA
TCTGAACAGCGGCAAAATTCTGGAATCTTTTCGTCCGGAAGAACGTTTTCCGATGATGAGCACCTTTAAA
GTGCTGCTGTGCGGTGCGGTTCTGAGCCGTGTGGATGCGGGCCAGGAACAACTGGGCCGTCGTATTCATT
ATAGCCAGAACGATCTGGTGGAATATAGCCCGGTGACCGAAAAACATCTGACCGATGGCATGACCGTGCG
TGAACTGTGCAGCGCGGCGATTACCATGAGCGATAACACCGCGGCGAACCTGCTGCTGACGACCATTGGC
GGTCCGAAAGAACTGACCGCGTTTCTGCATAACATGGGCGATCATGTGACCCGTCTGGATCGTTGGGAAC
CGGAACTGAACGAAGCGATTCCGAACGATGAACGTGATACCACCATGCCGGCAGCAATGGCGACCACCCT
GCGTAAACTGCTGACGGGTGAGCTGCTGACCCTGGCAAGCCGCCAGCAACTGATTGATTGGATGGAAGCG
GATAAAGTGGCGGGTCCGCTGCTGCGTAGCGCGCTGCCGGCTGGCTGGTTTATTGCGGATAAAAGCGGTG
CGGGCGAACGTGGCAGCCGTGGCATTATTGCGGCGCTGGGCCCGGATGGTAAACCGAGCCGTATTGTGGT
GATTTATACCACCGGCAGCCAGGCGACGATGGATGAACGTAACCGTCAGATTGCGGAAATTGGCGCGAGC
CTGATTAAACATTGGTAAACCGATACAATTAAAGGCTCCTTTTGGAGCCTTTTTTTTTGGACGACCCTTG
TCAGATCAAAGGATCTTC
Features (pLannotate 1.2.2; 7 found; start..end, strand, type, name):
      1..589     +  rep_origin     ori: high-copy-number ColE1/pMB1/pBR322/pUC origin of replication
   1213..2376    +  CDS            Y4CK_SINFN: Protein inferred from homology: Swiss-Prot protein existence level 3. From Sinorhizobium fredii (strain NBRC 101917 / NGR234).
   3429..3474    -  ncRNA          ctRNA p42d: Accession: RF00489 - ctRNA
   3514..3580    +  ncRNA          S-element: Accession: RF00490 - S-element
   5366..5457    +  promoter       AmpR promoter: bla
   5458..6315    +  CDS            bla: BLAT_ECOLX - Experimental evidence at protein level: Swiss-Prot protein existence level 1. TEM-type are the most prevalent beta-lactamases in enterobacteria; they hydrolyze the beta-lactam bond in susceptible beta-lactam antibiotics, thus conferring resistance to penicillins and cephalosporins. TEM-3 and TEM-4 are capable of hydrolyzing cefotaxime and ceftazidime. TEM-5 is capable of hydrolyzing ceftazidime. TEM-6 is capable of hydrolyzing ceftazidime and aztreonam. TEM-8/CAZ-2, TEM- 16/CAZ-7 and TEM-24/CAZ-6 are markedly active against ceftazidime. IRT- 4 shows resistance to beta-lactamase in
   6322..6361    +  terminator     fd terminator: central terminator from bacteriophage fd (Otsuka and Kunisawa, 1982)
