[The description below was written by a language model from this plasmid's Addgene catalogue record and pLannotate feature annotations shown in this document.]
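Description:
pXTK026 is a Golden Gate part plasmid from the XanthoMoClo modular cloning toolkit, which was built for genetic work in the genera Xanthobacter and Roseixanthobacter. It is a 6,388 nt storage vector on the pXTK backbone, maintained in E. coli through a ColE1/pMB1-family origin. Selection is by ampicillin, using a TEM-type bla beta-lactamase gene driven by its own AmpR promoter and followed by a bacteriophage fd terminator. The catalogue lists the plasmid as low copy, whereas the annotation software labels the origin as a high-copy type; the record does not resolve this difference.

The payload is a Type 3 part carrying the repABC replication origin of pMlb, a plasmid of Mesorhizobium loti. RepABC cassettes are the characteristic replication and partitioning units of large alphaproteobacterial plasmids. In general they combine the partitioning genes repA and repB with the replication initiator gene repC, and a small counter-transcribed RNA lies between repB and repC to regulate repC expression. The automated annotation captures only part of this. It identifies one coding sequence by homology to a Sinorhizobium fredii NGR234 protein, a reverse-strand ctRNA and an adjacent S-element, which fits the expected regulatory region. Much of the insert is left unannotated, so the individual rep genes are not explicitly marked.

As a toolkit part, the origin module is meant to be excised and assembled with other standardized parts into multi-part plasmids, where it would provide replication in the target host. The specific Type IIS enzyme sites and overhangs are not given in the record.
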