Addgene plasmid #229263: pXTK026 [Origin_repABC-pMlb_PartType3]
Purpose: XanthoMoClo Golden Gate Part Plasmid for cloning, contains Origin_repABC-pMlb_PartType3
Depositing lab: Michael Springer. Depositing organization: Harvard Medical School. Publication: XanthoMoClo horizontal line A Robust Modular Cloning Genetic Toolkit for the Genera Xanthobacter and Roseixanthobacter. Soltysiak MPM, Ory ALH, Lee AD, Christophersen CE, Jalihal AP, Springer M. ACS Synth Biol. 2025 Apr 18;14(4):1173-1190. doi: 10.1021/acssynbio.4c00806. Epub 2025 Mar 13. PubMed 40080684.
Backbone
  Vector backbone: pXTK
  Vector type: Bacterial Expression
Growth in bacteria
  Bacterial resistance: Ampicillin, 100 μg/mL
  Growth temperature: 37°C
  Growth strain: DH5alpha
  Copy number: Low Copy
Gene/Insert
  Gene/Insert name: repABC-pMlb Origin (alt name: Origin_repABC-pMlb_PartType3)
  Species: Mesorhizobium loti
  Cloning method: Restriction Enzyme; 5′ cloning site unknown (unknown if destroyed)
Terms and licenses: Academic/Nonprofit Terms; Industry Terms: Not Available to Industry
How to cite: pXTK026 [Origin_repABC-pMlb_PartType3] was a gift from Michael Springer (Addgene plasmid # 229263 ; http://n2t.net/addgene:229263 ; RRID:Addgene_229263)
